Addgene plasmid #169271: pcDNA5/FRT/TO - RBM28 E8 WT minigene
Purpose: Mammalian vector for constitutive expression of RBM28 Exon 8 WT minigene
Depositing lab: Susan Baserga. Depositing organization: Yale University. Publication: Biallelic splicing variants in the nucleolar 60S assembly factor RBM28 cause the ribosomopathy ANE syndrome. Bryant CJ, Lorea CF, de Almeida HL Jr, Weinert L, Vedolin L, Pinto E Vairo F, Baserga SJ. Proc Natl Acad Sci U S A. 2021 May 11;118(19). pii: 2017777118. doi: 10.1073/pnas.2017777118. PubMed 33941690.
Backbone
  Vector backbone: pcDNA5/FRT/TO
  Vector type: Mammalian Expression
  Selectable markers: Hygromycin
Growth in bacteria
  Bacterial resistance: Ampicillin, 100 μg/mL
  Growth temperature: 37°C
  Growth strain: DH5alpha
  Copy number: High Copy
Gene/Insert
  Gene/Insert name: RBM28 E8 WT minigene
  Species: H. sapiens (human)
  Entrez Gene: RBM28 (a.k.a. ANES, NOP4)
  Promoter: CMV
  Cloning method: Gibson Cloning
  Sequencing primers: 5′ ATAGAAGACACCGGGACCGA; 3′ GGCAAACAACAGATGGCTGG
Resource information
  A portion of this plasmid was derived from a plasmid made by: BAC clone RP11-640G20
Terms and licenses: Academic/Nonprofit Terms; Industry Terms: Not Available to Industry
How to cite: pcDNA5/FRT/TO - RBM28 E8 WT minigene was a gift from Susan Baserga (Addgene plasmid # 169271 ; http://n2t.net/addgene:169271 ; RRID:Addgene_169271)
