[The description below was written by a language model from this plasmid's Addgene catalogue record and pLannotate feature annotations shown in this document.]
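Description:
pcDNA5/FRT/TO - RBM28 E8 WT minigene is a 7.8 kb mammalian expression plasmid built on the pcDNA5/FRT/TO backbone. It carries a wild-type genomic segment of human RBM28 centred on exon 8. It is propagated in E. coli through a high-copy ColE1/pUC-type origin with ampicillin resistance (bla under its own promoter). For mammalian cells, the backbone provides an FRT site placed directly upstream of a hygromycin resistance coding sequence with an SV40 poly(A) signal. In this arrangement, Flp-mediated integration into a matching genomic FRT docking site permits hygromycin selection of stable, single-site integrants.

The insert lies between the CMV enhancer/promoter and the bGH polyadenylation signal. Short tet-operator matches immediately downstream of the CMV promoter correspond to the tetracycline-repressible "TO" design of the backbone. Expression is therefore constitutive, as the record's purpose states, in cells that lack the Tet repressor. The annotation finds three separate stretches matching RBM28 coding sequence, separated by unannotated intervals. This is consistent with exons retained alongside their intervening intronic sequence, as expected for a splicing minigene assembled by Gibson cloning from BAC-derived genomic DNA. The record does not say which exons flank exon 8. A fragment labelled C9orf85 falls within the long interval between RBM28 matches and is probably a spurious similarity hit in intronic sequence rather than a deliberate element; the ble, lacI, and SV40 promoter fragments likewise look like backbone remnants or chance matches.

The associated work concerns RBM28 splicing variants that cause the ribosomopathy ANE syndrome. This wild-type construct presumably serves as the reference for splicing assays in transfected cells, against which minigenes carrying variant alleles are compared.
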