Features (pLannotate 1.2.2; 24 found; start..end, strand, type, name):
     89..468     +  enhancer       CMV enhancer: human cytomegalovirus immediate early enhancer
    469..672     +  promoter       CMV promoter: human cytomegalovirus (CMV) immediate early promoter
    674..693     +  promoter       PLtetO-1 promoter (fragment): modified phage lambda PL promoter with tet operator sites (Lutz and Bujard, 1997)
    695..714     +  promoter       PLtetO-1 promoter (fragment): modified phage lambda PL promoter with tet operator sites (Lutz and Bujard, 1997)
    722..755     +  promoter       TRE3GV promoter (fragment): 3rd-generation Tet-responsive promoter that can be activated by binding of Tet-On® 3G, optimized for retroviral and lentiviral vectors
    846..1040    +  CDS            RBM28 (fragment): RBM28_HUMAN - Experimental evidence at protein level: Swiss-Prot protein existence level 1. Nucleolar component of the spliceosomal ribonucleoprotein complexes. From Homo sapiens (Human).
   1205..1342    +  CDS            RBM28 (fragment): RBM28_HUMAN - Experimental evidence at protein level: Swiss-Prot protein existence level 1. Nucleolar component of the spliceosomal ribonucleoprotein complexes. From Homo sapiens (Human).
   3185..3385    +  CDS            C9orf85 (fragment): CI085_HUMAN - Experimental evidence at protein level: Swiss-Prot protein existence level 1. From Homo sapiens (Human).
   3523..3597    +  CDS            RBM28 (fragment): RBM28_HUMAN - Experimental evidence at protein level: Swiss-Prot protein existence level 1. Nucleolar component of the spliceosomal ribonucleoprotein complexes. From Homo sapiens (Human).
   3647..3871    +  polyA_signal   bGH poly(A) signal: bovine growth hormone polyadenylation signal
   3875..3896    +  promoter       SV40 promoter (fragment): SV40 enhancer and early promoter
   3917..4150    +  rep_origin     f1 ori (fragment) (sequence partly withheld): f1 bacteriophage origin of replication; arrow indicates direction of (+) strand synthesis
   4155..4202    +  protein_bind   FRT: FLP-mediated recombination occurs in the 8-bp core sequence TCTAGAAA (Turan and Bode, 2011). FLP recombinase from the Saccharomyces cerevisiae 2μ plasmid
   4210..5232    +  CDS            HygR: aminoglycoside phosphotransferase from E. coli; aph(4)-Ia; confers resistance to hygromycin
   5242..5367    +  CDS            ble (fragment): BLE_KLEPN - Experimental evidence at protein level: Swiss-Prot protein existence level 1. Binding protein with a strong affinity to the bleomycin family of antibiotics. Binds to CL990; an antimitotic-antibiotic compound. From Klebsiella pneumoniae.
   5362..5483    +  polyA_signal   SV40 poly(A) signal: SV40 polyadenylation signal
   5556..5572    -  protein_bind   lac operator: The lac repressor binds to the lac operator to inhibit transcription in E. coli. This inhibition can be relieved by adding lactose or isopropyl-β-D-thiogalactopyranoside (IPTG). lac repressor encoded by lacI
   5580..5610    -  promoter       lac promoter: promoter for the E. coli lac operon
   5625..5646    -  protein_bind   CAP binding site: CAP binding activates transcription in the presence of cAMP. E. coli catabolite activator protein
   5659..5751    -  CDS            lacI (fragment): lac repressor; lacI; The lac repressor binds to the lac operator to inhibit transcription in E. coli. This inhibition can be relieved by adding lactose or isopropyl-β-D-thiogalactopyranoside (IPTG).
   5934..6522    -  rep_origin     ori: high-copy-number ColE1/pMB1/pBR322/pUC origin of replication
   6693..7553    -  CDS            AmpR: β-lactamase; bla; confers resistance to ampicillin, carbenicillin, and related antibiotics
   7554..7658    -  promoter       AmpR promoter: bla
   7717..7769    -  misc_feature   bom (fragment): basis of mobility region from pBR322
>Addgene plasmid #169271 | pcDNA5/FRT/TO - RBM28 E8 WT minigene | addgene full sequence | sequence record 333248 | Addgene NGS Result
CAAGGCTTGACCGACAATTGCATGAAGAATCTGCTTAGGGTTAGGCGTTTTGCGCTGCTTCGCGATGTAC
GGGCCAGATATACGCGTTGACATTGATTATTGACTAGTTATTAATAGTAATCAATTACGGGGTCATTAGT
TCATAGCCCATATATGGAGTTCCGCGTTACATAACTTACGGTAAATGGCCCGCCTGGCTGACCGCCCAAC
GACCCCCGCCCATTGACGTCAATAATGACGTATGTTCCCATAGTAACGCCAATAGGGACTTTCCATTGAC
GTCAATGGGTGGAGTATTTACGGTAAACTGCCCACTTGGCAGTACATCAAGTGTATCATATGCCAAGTAC
GCCCCCTATTGACGTCAATGACGGTAAATGGCCCGCCTGGCATTATGCCCAGTACATGACCTTATGGGAC
TTTCCTACTTGGCAGTACATCTACGTATTAGTCATCGCTATTACCATGGTGATGCGGTTTTGGCAGTACA
TCAATGGGCGTGGATAGCGGTTTGACTCACGGGGATTTCCAAGTCTCCACCCCATTGACGTCAATGGGAG
TTTGTTTTGGCACCAAAATCAACGGGACTTTCCAAAATGTCGTAACAACTCCGCCCCATTGACGCAAATG
GGCGGTAGGCGTGTACGGTGGGAGGTCTATATAAGCAGAGCTCTCCCTATCAGTGATAGAGATCTCCCTA
TCAGTGATAGAGATCGTCGACGAGCTCGTTTAGTGAACCGTCAGATCGCCTGGAGACGCCATCCACGCTG
TTTTGACCTCCATAGAAGACACCGGGACCGATCCAGCCTCCGGACTCTAGCGTTTAAACTTAAGCTTGGT
ACCGTGAGGAAAAGAGCCATGAATCTAAACATCAGGAATCAGTTAAAAAGAAGGGCAGAGAGGAAGAGGA
TATGGAAGAGGAAGAAAACGATGATGATGACGATGATGATGATGAAGAAGATGGGGTTTTTGATGATGAA
GATGAAGAGGAAGAGAATATAGAATCAAAGGTGACCAAGCCTGTGCAAATTCAGAAGAGGTAAGCAGCTC
ATCCTGTTCTGAGACAGCAGAGGAAGATTCAAGATTGTCTCCGAGAGGAAAAATTCTCCTTTTTCTGCCT
GCATCATTGCAGAATTGACATGTGTAATGAAATTGAATAGGCCCTCTGTCAGCCCACCTCCTTAGTTCTG
ATCTGTGCCATTGCAGAGCAGTCAAGAGACCAGCCCCTGCAAAAAGCAGTGATCATTCTGAGGAGGACAG
TGACCTAGAGGAAAGCGATAGTATTGATGATGGAGAGGAACTGGCTCAGAGTGATACCAGCACTGAGGAG
CAAGAGGATAAAGGTTTGTTTGGATTTTCATAAATGTCTTTAGACTTTAAAAAAGTTACTGAAGTTACGG
AAATGAGCATCAGTTCTGCTTAGATCTCTTTTTAAATAGGACTCTAAGGTGTTCTATCAAATTTATGTTT
AAATGCTGAAAAGGAAACCTTTATACTCCTTTCTTCCAAAGGTTTTTTTGTTGTTTCCTTTTTGTTTGTT
TTGTTTTTTAAGTGAGTTTTGGAGTGGTGTTTGAGGGTTAAGATTCTTAGGGAATTGAAAACCTAGCTTA
ATGCTGAGGTTCTACCTCTCTCTGGATTGTCCAACTTGATAGAATAACCAGGTAAACAGCATCTTATACA
GATAATATAGATGAAACAGATGATATAACCATCTCAACATCAAGCTAGATTTTAAACAACTCCTTGGAGT
TGAGATGGGGATAAAGAACTGTTTAGTCAGTTTGGACTGACATAACAAAATACCATAAACTGGGTGGCTT
AAACAGCAGAAACTTATTTTCTCACAGCTCTAGAGGCTAGAAGTCCCAGGTGCCAGCTGATTCATTTTGG
GTGCAGCTCTCTTCCTAGCTTGCAGACTGCTGCCTTCTCGCTATGTGCTTGCATGGCCTTTTCTTTGTGG
CTTGACGAGGGGAGAGAGAGAACAAGTAACAGTGAACTCTGGTCTCTCTTTTCTTATAAGCACAGCAATC
CTATCAGATTAGGGCCCAACCTTAAGACCTCATTTAGCTAGCCTCAGTTACCTCCCTAAAGTCTCTGTCT
CCAAATACAATTATATTTGGGGTTAGGGCTTCAATGTATGAATTTTGGGGGAACACAGTGCGTTCCATAA
CAAGGACCTCTTTGAACATGTTGTAAAACTTTAGCCAATCCTTATTGCTACCTTTATTGAGAATAAATTC
AACTTGTTTATTGAGGAAGGCAGGTCATTACAGAATGAGAAATGGCTAATAACTGGTTCTTTGATTTGTC
TGGGTGGAGATTTTTATTTCAGCTGTTTTTATTCTGATTCCATTTCAGTAAGTCTGACATGTTGGTTTGA
CCATATAAGAAATCTGAGGAAATAAGCTTTTTCTGTGAGGAGAGAATGGTATACACCTTAGAATCAAAGA
AGCTTCTACACTGAAGGGACTCTGAGATCCTGTATTCTACAACCCACAGTCAGCTGTCTCATGCCATTCT
TTCACCTAAAAAACTTATAGGACAGATAAATGATAATGATAAAAAGTTAAAACACAACACAGAAGAGTGT
AATACACAAAGTAGAAGTTTCTCACCAATCCTAACAATTCCCTGAAGTAATCACTGTTGTTTCTTGTGCA
TCCTTCCAGATATTTTCTTTGTATGTATAAGCTTATATGTCTGTTCTTGAAAACAAACAGTGAGTCTCCC
TTATACCCAGATCCTCAGCTTCTTAGGGAACTTCCCCAGAGACAACCAAGGTTATTTGTTTCTTGTGTAT
CTATAGATATTTTAATACATTTATAAGCAAAATGCACACATATACACACACATATACACATTCAAAATGT
AGTGTATTTTATAATTTGTGTGTGATTGTATGTGTATGTTTTTTCCTCAAAGTTTCCTATGTCCTATACA
GTATTTCCAGAAAGTTTACACTGTCATAGTAGTATATGGAAATGTCTTTTTCCCATAACCTTACCACATT
GGATTCCATCAGTCTTTTTGATTTTGCAATCTGTTGGTGAAAAATAGTATCTCATTTCTTGTGCTATGTT
TTCTTTAATTAAGAGTGAGTTTGAACATCTTTTCATATACTTAGCATGTCCTTTGTCTATTTTTATTTTT
ATTTATTTATTTTTTTTGAGACTTTGTTTCGCTCTTGTCACCGTGGCTGGAGTGCAATGGCTCAATCTTG
GCTCACTGCAACCTCCACCTCCCAGGTTCAAGGGATTCTCCTGCCTCAGCCTCCTGAGTAGCTGGGACTA
TAGGTGCCTGCTACCACGCCTGGCTAATTTTTGTATTTTTAGTAGAGACAGGGTTTTGCCATGTTGGCCA
GGCTGGTCTCGAACTCCTGACCTCAGGTGATCAGCCCGCCTGGGCTTTTCAAAGTGGCATGAGCCACTGC
GCCAGGCTTATCTTTATGTACTTAAGAAGTTAGCTCTTTGTCATGTGGCTTACACTAATCTCTTTCAGTT
TGTTGTTTTTCTTTTTACCTTAGCTGTGCAAGTCTCAAACAAAAAGAAGAGGAAATTACCCTCTGATGTG
AATGAAGGGAAAACTGTTTTTATCAGGCGGCCGCTCGAGTCTAGAGGGCCCGTTTAAACCCGCTGATCAG
CCTCGACTGTGCCTTCTAGTTGCCAGCCATCTGTTGTTTGCCCCTCCCCCGTGCCTTCCTTGACCCTGGA
AGGTGCCACTCCCACTGTCCTTTCCTAATAAAATGAGGAAATTGCATCGCATTGTCTGAGTAGGTGTCAT
TCTATTCTGGGGGGTGGGGTGGGGCAGGACAGCAAGGGGGAGGATTGGGAAGACAATAGCAGGCATGCTG
GGGATGCGGTGGGCTCTATGGCTTCTGAGGCGGAAAGAACCAGCTGGGGCTCTAGGGGGTATCCCC
[124 nt withheld, positions 3917-4040]
C
[91 nt withheld, positions 4042-4132]
AGGGTGATGGTTCACGTACCTAGAAGTTCCTATTCCGAAGTTCCTATTCTCTAGAAAGTATAGGAACTTC
CTTGGCCAAAAAGCCTGAACTCACCGCGACGTCTGTCGAGAAGTTTCTGATCGAAAAGTTCGACAGCGTC
TCCGACCTGATGCAGCTCTCGGAGGGCGAAGAATCTCGTGCTTTCAGCTTCGATGTAGGAGGGCGTGGAT
ATGTCCTGCGGGTAAATAGCTGCGCCGATGGTTTCTACAAAGATCGTTATGTTTATCGGCACTTTGCATC
GGCCGCGCTCCCGATTCCGGAAGTGCTTGACATTGGGGAATTCAGCGAGAGCCTGACCTATTGCATCTCC
CGCCGTGCACAGGGTGTCACGTTGCAAGACCTGCCTGAAACCGAACTGCCCGCTGTTCTGCAGCCGGTCG
CGGAGGCCATGGATGCGATCGCTGCGGCCGATCTTAGCCAGACGAGCGGGTTCGGCCCATTCGGACCGCA
AGGAATCGGTCAATACACTACATGGCGTGATTTCATATGCGCGATTGCTGATCCCCATGTGTATCACTGG
CAAACTGTGATGGACGACACCGTCAGTGCGTCCGTCGCGCAGGCTCTCGATGAGCTGATGCTTTGGGCCG
AGGACTGCCCCGAAGTCCGGCACCTCGTGCACGCGGATTTCGGCTCCAACAATGTCCTGACGGACAATGG
CCGCATAACAGCGGTCATTGACTGGAGCGAGGCGATGTTCGGGGATTCCCAATACGAGGTCGCCAACATC
TTCTTCTGGAGGCCGTGGTTGGCTTGTATGGAGCAGCAGACGCGCTACTTCGAGCGGAGGCATCCGGAGC
TTGCAGGATCGCCGCGGCTCCGGGCGTATATGCTCCGCATTGGTCTTGACCAACTCTATCAGAGCTTGGT
TGACGGCAATTTCGATGATGCAGCTTGGGCGCAGGGTCGATGCGACGCAATCGTCCGATCCGGAGCCGGG
ACTGTCGGGCGTACACAAATCGCCCGCAGAAGCGCGGCCGTCTGGACCGATGGCTGTGTAGAAGTACTCG
CCGATAGTGGAAACCGACGCCCCAGCACTCGTCCGAGGGCAAAGGAATAGCACGTACTACGAGATTTCGA
TTCCACCGCCGCCTTCTATGAAAGGTTGGGCTTCGGAATCGTTTTCCGGGACGCCGGCTGGATGATCCTC
CAGCGCGGGGATCTCATGCTGGAGTTCTTCGCCCACCCCAACTTGTTTATTGCAGCTTATAATGGTTACA
AATAAAGCAATAGCATCACAAATTTCACAAATAAAGCATTTTTTTCACTGCATTCTAGTTGTGGTTTGTC
CAAACTCATCAATGTATCTTATCATGTCTGTATACCGTCGACCTCTAGCTAGAGCTTGGCGTAATCATGG
TCATAGCTGTTTCCTGTGTGAAATTGTTATCCGCTCACAATTCCACACAACATACGAGCCGGAAGCATAA
AGTGTAAAGCCTGGGGTGCCTAATGAGTGAGCTAACTCACATTAATTGCGTTGCGCTCACTGCCCGCTTT
CCAGTCGGGAAACCTGTCGTGCCAGCTGCATTAATGAATCGGCCAACGCGCGGGGAGAGGCGGTTTGCGT
ATTGGGCGCTCTTCCGCTTCCTCGCTCACTGACTCGCTGCGCTCGGTCGTTCGGCTGCGGCGAGCGGTAT
CAGCTCACTCAAAGGCGGTAATACGGTTATCCACAGAATCAGGGGATAACGCAGGAAAGAACATGTGAGC
AAAAGGCCAGCAAAAGGCCAGGAACCGTAAAAAGGCCGCGTTGCTGGCGTTTTTCCATAGGCTCCGCCCC
CCTGACGAGCATCACAAAAATCGACGCTCAAGTCAGAGGTGGCGAAACCCGACAGGACTATAAAGATACC
AGGCGTTTCCCCCTGGAAGCTCCCTCGTGCGCTCTCCTGTTCCGACCCTGCCGCTTACCGGATACCTGTC
CGCCTTTCTCCCTTCGGGAAGCGTGGCGCTTTCTCATAGCTCACGCTGTAGGTATCTCAGTTCGGTGTAG
GTCGTTCGCTCCAAGCTGGGCTGTGTGCACGAACCCCCCGTTCAGCCCGACCGCTGCGCCTTATCCGGTA
ACTATCGTCTTGAGTCCAACCCGGTAAGACACGACTTATCGCCACTGGCAGCAGCCACTGGTAACAGGAT
TAGCAGAGCGAGGTATGTAGGCGGTGCTACAGAGTTCTTGAAGTGGTGGCCTAACTACGGCTACACTAGA
AGAACAGTATTTGGTATCTGCGCTCTGCTGAAGCCAGTTACCTTCGGAAAAAGAGTTGGTAGCTCTTGAT
CCGGCAAACAAACCACCGCTGGTAGCGGTGGTTTTTTTGTTTGCAAGCAGCAGATTACGCGCAGAAAAAA
AGGATCTCAAGAAGATCCTTTGATCTTTTCTACGGGGTCTGACGCTCAGTGGAACGAAAACTCACGTTAA
GGGATTTTGGTCATGAGATTATCAAAAAGGATCTTCACCTAGATCCTTTTAAATTAAAAATGAAGTTTTA
AATCAATCTAAAGTATATATGAGTAAACTTGGTCTGACAGTTACCAATGCTTAATCAGTGAGGCACCTAT
CTCAGCGATCTGTCTATTTCGTTCATCCATAGTTGCCTGACTCCCCGTCGTGTAGATAACTACGATACGG
GAGGGCTTACCATCTGGCCCCAGTGCTGCAATGATACCGCGAGACCCACGCTCACCGGCTCCAGATTTAT
CAGCAATAAACCAGCCAGCCGGAAGGGCCGAGCGCAGAAGTGGTCCTGCAACTTTATCCGCCTCCATCCA
GTCTATTAATTGTTGCCGGGAAGCTAGAGTAAGTAGTTCGCCAGTTAATAGTTTGCGCAACGTTGTTGCC
ATTGCTACAGGCATCGTGGTGTCACGCTCGTCGTTTGGTATGGCTTCATTCAGCTCCGGTTCCCAACGAT
CAAGGCGAGTTACATGATCCCCCATGTTGTGCAAAAAAGCGGTTAGCTCCTTCGGTCCTCCGATCGTTGT
CAGAAGTAAGTTGGCCGCAGTGTTATCACTCATGGTTATGGCAGCACTGCATAATTCTCTTACTGTCATG
CCATCCGTAAGATGCTTTTCTGTGACTGGTGAGTACTCAACCAAGTCATTCTGAGAATAGTGTATGCGGC
GACCGAGTTGCTCTTGCCCGGCGTCAATACGGGATAATACCGCGCCACATAGCAGAACTTTAAAAGTGCT
CATCATTGGAAAACGTTCTTCGGGGCGAAAACTCTCAAGGATCTTACCGCTGTTGAGATCCAGTTCGATG
TAACCCACTCGTGCACCCAACTGATCTTCAGCATCTTTTACTTTCACCAGCGTTTCTGGGTGAGCAAAAA
CAGGAAGGCAAAATGCCGCAAAAAAGGGAATAAGGGCGACACGGAAATGTTGAATACTCATACTCTTCCT
TTTTCAATATTATTGAAGCATTTATCAGGGTTATTGTCTCATGAGCGGATACATATTTGAATGTATTTAG
AAAAATAAACAAATAGGGGTTCCGCGCACATTTCCCCGAAAAGTGCCACCTGACGTCGACGGATCGGGAG
ATCTCCCGATCCCCTATGGTGCACTCTCAGTACAATCTGCTCTGATGCCGCATAGTTAAGCCAGTATCTG
CTCCCTGCTTGTGTGTTGGAGGTCGCTGAGTAGTGCGCGAGCAAAATTTAAGCTACAACAAGG
